Addgene plasmid #235278: EF1a-TS.FF6x1-mRuby2(miR.FF5)-bGH
Purpose: ComMAND open-loop circuit regulating mRuby2 with miR-FF5 design 2
Depositing lab: Kate Galloway. Depositing organization: Massachusetts Institute of Technology. Publication: Model-guided design of microRNA-based gene circuits supports precise dosage of transgenic cargoes into diverse primary cells. Love KS, Johnstone CP, Peterman EL, Gaglione S, Birnbaum ME, Galloway KE. Cell Syst. 2025 Apr 22:101269. doi: 10.1016/j.cels.2025.101269. PubMed 40300600.
Backbone
  Vector backbone: pShip.USI (upstream inverted)
  Backbone manufacturer: Galloway lab
  Backbone size w/o insert (bp): 2046
  Vector type: Mammalian Expression, Synthetic Biology
Growth in bacteria
  Bacterial resistance: Kanamycin, 50 μg/mL
  Growth temperature: 30°C
  Growth strain: NEB Stable
  Copy number: High Copy
Gene/Insert
  Gene/Insert name: mRuby2
  Species: Entacmaea quadricolor
  Insert size (bp): 711
  Promoter: EF1a (human EF1a)
  Cloning method: Golden Gate
  Sequencing primers: 5′ CATCAGAGATTTTGAGACAC; 3′ gcgtttctacaaactcttcc
Resource information
  A portion of this plasmid was derived from a plasmid made by: Addgene #90236
Terms and licenses: Academic/Nonprofit Terms; Industry Terms: Not Available to Industry
Depositor comments: Alt name: pKG3150 ; Please visit https://doi.org/10.1101/2024.06.25.600629 for bioRxiv preprint.
How to cite: EF1a-TS.FF6x1-mRuby2(miR.FF5)-bGH was a gift from Kate Galloway (Addgene plasmid # 235278 ; http://n2t.net/addgene:235278 ; RRID:Addgene_235278)
