[The description below was written by a language model from this plasmid's Addgene catalogue record and pLannotate feature annotations shown in this document.]
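Description:
EF1a-TS.FF6x1-mRuby2(miR.FF5)-bGH is a mammalian expression and synthetic-biology plasmid of about 4.7 kb, assembled by Golden Gate cloning into the small pShip.USI (upstream inverted) backbone. It is maintained in E. coli through a high-copy ColE1/pUC-type origin and selected with a kanamycin resistance gene (aph(3')-Ia). rrnB T1 and T2 terminators sit in the bacterial portion, insulating it from the mammalian transcription unit.

The payload is a single transcription unit driven by the human EF1a promoter, annotated as the core promoter followed by intron A segments, and terminated by the bovine growth hormone polyadenylation signal. The reporter is mRuby2, a monomeric red fluorescent protein derived from Entacmaea quadricolor. In the feature table its coding sequence appears as two fragments separated by miR-30a 5' and 3' flanking sequences, consistent with a synthetic microRNA hairpin (miR-FF5, "design 2") carried on a miR-30a scaffold and embedded within the mRuby2 gene, presumably in an intron, though no intron is annotated there. The name also indicates one copy of an FF6 target site (TS.FF6x1) placed upstream of mRuby2; it is not separately annotated, and the short hit labelled as a TRE3GV promoter fragment in that region is probably a sequence-similarity match rather than a functional Tet-responsive element.

Because the microRNA produced (FF5) does not match the target site on the transcript (FF6), the transcript should not be self-silenced. This fits the stated purpose as the open-loop version of the ComMAND circuit, which serves as an unregulated comparator for microRNA-based designs intended to control transgene dosage in mammalian cells.
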