Features (pLannotate 1.2.2; 13 found; start..end, strand, type, name):
     68..95      -  terminator     rrnB T2 terminator: transcription terminator T2 from the E. coli rrnB gene
    227..270     +  terminator     rrnB T1 terminator: Escherichia coli rrnB; transcription terminator T1 from the E. coli rrnB gene
    438..1026    -  rep_origin     ori: high-copy-number ColE1/pMB1/pBR322/pUC origin of replication
   1116..1925    -  CDS            KanR: aminoglycoside phosphotransferase; aph(3')-Ia; confers resistance to kanamycin in bacteria or G418 (Geneticin®) in eukaryotes
   2065..2276    +  promoter       EF-1α core promoter: core promoter for human elongation factor EF-1α
   2277..2390    +  intron         EF-1α intron A (fragment): intron upstream of the start codon of human EF-1α
   3016..3219    +  intron         EF-1α intron A: truncated intron upstream of the start codon of human EF-1α
   3228..3262    +  promoter       TRE3GV promoter (fragment): 3rd-generation Tet-responsive promoter that can be activated by binding of Tet-On® 3G, optimized for retroviral and lentiviral vectors
   3332..3388    +  CDS            mRuby2 (fragment): mRuby2 is a basic (constitutively fluorescent) red fluorescent protein published in 2012, derived from Entacmaea quadricolor. It has moderate acid sensitivity.
   3418..3511    +  ncRNA          5' miR-30a: sequence upstream of the 71-nt precursor of the human miR-30a microRNA (Zeng et al., 2002) miRNA
   3616..3728    +  ncRNA          3' miR-30a: sequence downstream of the 71-nt precursor of the human miR-30a microRNA (Zeng et al., 2002) miRNA
   3755..4419    +  CDS            mRuby2 (fragment): monomeric red fluorescent protein derived from mRuby, with improved photophysical properties (Lam et al., 2012)
   4434..4658    +  polyA_signal   bGH poly(A) signal: bovine growth hormone polyadenylation signal
>Addgene plasmid #235278 | EF1a-TS.FF6x1-mRuby2(miR.FF5)-bGH | addgene full sequence | sequence record 474163 | Addgene NGS Result
CGCTAGTAGACTGCAGGTGGGCCCGAGCTTAAGTAACTAACTAACAGGAAGAGTTTGTAGAAACGCAAAA
AGGCCATCCGTCAGGATGGCCTTCTGCTTAGTTTGATGCCTGGCAGTTTATGGCGGGCGTCCTGCCCGCC
ACCCTCCGGGCCGTTGCTTCACAACGTTCAAATCCGCTCCCGGCGGATTTGTCCTACTCAGGAGAGCGTT
CACCGACAAACAACAGATAAAACGAAAGGCCCAGTCTTCCGACTGAGCCTTTCGTTTTATTTGATGCCTG
GCAGTTCCCTACTCTCGCTTAGTAGTTAGACGTCCCCGAGATCCATGCTAGCGGTAATACGGTTATCCAC
AGAATCAGGGGATAACGCAGGAAAGAACATGTGAGCAAAAGGCCAGCAAAAGGCCAGGAACCGTAAAAAG
GCCGCGTTGCTGGCGTTTTTCCATAGGCTCCGCCCCCCTGACGAGCATCACAAAAATCGACGCTCAAGTC
AGAGGTGGCGAAACCCGACAGGACTATAAAGATACCAGGCGTTTCCCCCTGGAAGCTCCCTCGTGCGCTC
TCCTGTTCCGACCCTGCCGCTTACCGGATACCTGTCCGCCTTTCTCCCTTCGGGAAGCGTGGCGCTTTCT
CATAGCTCACGCTGTAGGTATCTCAGTTCGGTGTAGGTCGTTCGCTCCAAGCTGGGCTGTGTGCACGAAC
CCCCCGTTCAGCCCGACCGCTGCGCCTTATCCGGTAACTATCGTCTTGAGTCCAACCCGGTAAGACACGA
CTTATCGCCACTGGCAGCAGCCACTGGTAACAGGATTAGCAGAGCGAGGTATGTAGGCGGTGCTACAGAG
TTCTTGAAGTGGTGGCCTAACTACGGCTACACTAGAAGAACAGTATTTGGTATCTGCGCTCTGCTGAAGC
CAGTTACCTTCGGAAAAAGAGTTGGTAGCTCTTGATCCGGCAAACAAACCACCGCTGGTAGCGGTGGTTT
TTTTGTTTGCAAGCAGCAGATTACGCGCAGAAAAAAAGGATCTCAAGAAGATCCTTTGATCTTTTCTACG
GGGTCTGACGCTCAGTGGAACGGGGCCCAATCTGAATAATGTTACAACCAATTAACCAATTCTGATTAGA
AAAACTCATCGAGCATCAAATGAAACTGCAATTTATTCATATCAGGATTATCAATACCATATTTTTGAAA
AAGCCGTTTCTGTAATGAAGGAGAAAACTCACCGAGGCAGTTCCATAGGATGGCAAGATCCTGGTATCGG
TCTGCGATTCCGACTCGTCCAACATCAATACAACCTATTAATTTCCCCTCGTCAAAAATAAGGTTATCAA
GTGAGAAATCACCATGAGTGACGACTGAATCCGGTGAGAATGGCAAAAGTTTATGCATTTCTTTCCAGAC
TTGTTCAACAGGCCAGCCATTACGCTCGTCATCAAAATCACTCGCATCAACCAAACCGTTATTCATTCGT
GATTGCGCCTGAGCTAGACGAAATACGCGATCGCTGTTAAAAGGACAATTACAAACAGGAATCGAATGCA
ACCGGCGCAGGAACACTGCCAGCGCATCAACAATATTTTCACCTGAATCAGGATATTCTTCTAATACCTG
GAATGCTGTTTTTCCGGGGATCGCAGTGGTGAGTAACCATGCATCACCAGGAGTACGGATAAAATGCTTG
ATGGTCGGAAGAGGCATAAATTCCGTCAGCCAGTTTAGTCTGACCATCTCATCTGTAACATCATTGGCAA
CGCTACCTTTGCCATGTTTCAGAAACAACTCTGGCGCATCGGGCTTCCCATACAAGCGATAGATTGTCGC
ACCTGATTGCCCGACATTATCGCGAGCCCATTTATACCCATATAAATCAGCATCCATGTTGGAATTTAAT
CGCGGCCTCGACGTTTCCCGTTGAATATGGCTCATAACACCCCTTGTATTACTGTTTATGTAAGCAGACA
GTTTTATTGTTCATGATGATATATTTTTATCTTGTGCAATGTAACATCAGAGATTTTGAGACACGGGCAC
CTGCAGTCTTCGTACTGCTCCGGTGCCCGTCAGTGGGCAGAGCGCACATCGCCCACAGTCCCCGAGAAGT
TGGGGGGAGGGGTCGGCAATTGAACCGGTGCCTAGAGAAGGTGGCGCGGGGTAAACTGGGAAAGTGATGT
CGTGTACTGGCTCCGCCTTTTTCCCGAGGGTGGGGGAGAACCGTATATAAGTGCAGTAGTCGCCGTGAAC
GTTCTTTTTCGCAACGGGTTTGCCGCCAGAACACAGGTAAGTGCCGTGTGTGGTTCCCGCGGGCCTGGCC
TCTTTACGGGTTATGGCCCTTGCGTGCCTTGAATTACTTCCACGCCCCTGGCTGCAGTACGTGATTCTTG
ATCCCGAGCTTCGGGTTGGAAGTGGGTGGGAGAGTTCGAGGCCTTGCGCTTAAGGAGCCCCTTCGCCTCG
TGCTTGAGTTGAGGCCTGGCTTGGGCGCTGGGGCCGCCGCGTGCGAATCTGGTGGCACCTTCGCGCCTGT
CTCGCTGCTTTCGATAAGTCTCTAGCCATTTAAAATTTTTGATGACCTGCTGCGACGCTTTTTTTCTGGC
AAGATAGTCTTGTAAATGCGGGCCAAGATCTGCACACTGGTATTTCGGTTTTTGGGGCCGCGGGCGGCGA
CGGGGCCCGTGCGTCCCAGCGCACATGTTCGGCGAGGCGGGGCCTGCGAGCGCGGCCACCGAGAATCGGA
CGGGGGTAGTCTCAAGCTGGCCGGCCTGCTCTGGTGCCTGGCCTCGCGCCGCCGTGTATCGCCCCGCCCT
GGGCGGCAAGGCTGGCCCGGTCGGCACCAGTTGCGTGAGCGGAAAGATGGCCGCTTCCCGGCCCTGCTGC
AGGGAGCTCAAAATGGAGGACGCGGCGCTCGGGAGAGCGGGCGGGTGAGTCACCCACACAAAGGAAAAGG
GCCTTTCCGTCCTCAGCCGTCGCTTCATGTGACTCCACGGAGTACCGGGCGCCGTCCAGGCACCTCGATT
AGTTCTCGAGCTTTTGGAGTACGTCGTCTTTAGGTTGGGGGGAGGGGTTTTATGCGATGGAGTTTCCCCA
CACTGAGTGGGTGGAGACTGAAGTTAGGCCAGCTTGGCACTTGATGTAATTCTCCTTGGAATTTGCCCTT
TTTGAGTTTGGATCTTGGTTCATTCTCAAGCCTCAGACAGTGGTTCAAAGTTTTTTTCTTCCATTTCAGG
TGTCGTGAGAGCTCGTTTAGTGAACCGTCAGATCGCCTGGAGACGCCATCCACGCTGTAATGTAAGCTTG
TGGAACCAAAGAGATTCCTCATAAACCTAGGACAAGCCACCATGGTGTCTAAGGGCGAAGAGCTGATCAA
GGAAAATATGCGTATGAAGGTGAGTATGTGCTCGCTTCGGCAGCACATATACTATGTTTGAATGAGGCTT
CAGTACTTTACAGAATCGTTGCCTGCACATCTTGGAAACACTTGCTGGGATTACTTCTTCAGGTTAACCC
AACAGAAGGCTCGAGTGCTGTTGACAGTGAGCGAAGCACTCTGATTTGACAATTATAGTGAAGCCACAGA
TGTATAATTGTCAAATCAGAGTGCTTTGCCTACTGCCTCGGAGAATTCAAGGGGCTACTTTAGGAGCAAT
TATCTTGTTTACTAAAACTGAATACCTTGCTATCTCTTTGATACATTTTTACAAAGCTGAATTAAAATGG
TATAAATTAAATCACTTTTTTCAATTGTTTCCTTTTTTTTCCTCAGGTGGTCATGGAAGGTTCGGTCAAC
GGCCACCAATTCAAATGCACAGGTGAAGGAGAAGGCAATCCGTACATGGGAACTCAAACCATGAGGATCA
AAGTCATCGAGGGAGGACCCCTGCCATTTGCCTTTGACATTCTTGCCACGTCGTTCATGTATGGCAGCCG
TACTTTTATCAAGTACCCGAAAGGCATTCCTGATTTCTTTAAACAGTCCTTTCCTGAGGGTTTTACTTGG
GAAAGAGTTACGAGATACGAAGATGGTGGAGTCGTCACCGTCATGCAGGACACCAGCCTTGAGGATGGCT
GTCTCGTTTACCACGTCCAAGTCAGAGGGGTAAACTTTCCCTCCAATGGTCCCGTGATGCAGAAGAAGAC
CAAGGGTTGGGAGCCTAATACAGAGATGATGTATCCAGCAGATGGTGGTCTGAGGGGATACACTCATATG
GCACTGAAAGTTGATGGTGGTGGCCATCTGTCTTGCTCTTTCGTAACAACTTACAGGTCAAAAAAGACCG
TCGGGAACATCAAGATGCCCGGTATCCATGCCGTTGATCACCGCCTGGAAAGGTTAGAGGAAAGTGACAA
TGAAATGTTCGTAGTACAACGCGAACACGCAGTTGCCAAGTTCGCCGGGCTTGGTGGTGGGATGGACGAG
CTGTACAAGTAACAACGTTGCACCTGTGCCTTCTAGTTGCCAGCCATCTGTTGTTTGCCCCTCCCCCGTG
CCTTCCTTGACCCTGGAAGGTGCCACTCCCACTGTCCTTTCCTAATAAAATGAGGAAATTGCATCGCATT
GTCTGAGTAGGTGTCATTCTATTCTGGGGGGTGGGGTGGGGCAGGACAGCAAGGGGGAGGATTGGGAAGA
CAATAGCAGGCATGCTGGGGATGCGGTGGGCTCTATGG
